>Addgene plasmid #57862 | mKO2-CENPB-N-22 | depositor partial sequence | sequence record 89014 | insert sequence
ACGTCAGATCCGCTAGCCACCATGGGCCCCAAGCGGCGGCAGCTGACGTTCCGGGAGAAGTCGCGGATCA
TCCAGGAGGTGGAGGAGAACCCGGACCTACGCAAGGGCGAGATCGCGCGGCGCTTCAACATCCCGCCGTC
CACGCTGAGCACGATCCTGAAGAACAAGCGCGCCATCCTGGCGTCGGAGCGCAAGTACGGGGTGGCCTCC
ACCTGCCGCAAGACCAACAAGCTGTCTCCCTACGACAAGCTCGAGGGCTTGCTCATCGCCTGGTTCCAGC
AGATCCGCGCCGCCGGCCTGCCGGTCAAGGGCATCATCCTCAAGGAGAAGGCGCTGCGCATAGCCGAGGA
GCTGGGCATGGACGACTTCACCGCCTCCAACGGCTGGCTGGACCGCTTCCGCCGGCGCCACGGCGTGGTG
TCCTGCAGCGGCGTGGCCCGCGCCCGCGCGCGAAACGCTGCCCCCCGCACCCCGGCGGCGCCTGCCAGTC
CGGCCGCGGTGCCCTCGGAGGGCAGTGGCGGGAGCACTCTCGAGCTCAAGCTTCGAATTCTGCAGTCGAC
GGTACCGCGGGCCCGGGATCCACCGGTCGCCACCATGGTGAGTGTGATTAAACCAGAGATGAAGATGAGG
TACTACATGGACGGCTCCGTCAATGGGCATGAGTTCACAATTGAAGGTGAAGGCACAGGCAGACCTTACG
AGGGACATCAAGAGATGACACTACGCGTCACAATGGCCGAGGGCGGGCCAATGCCTTTCGCGTTTGACTT
AGTGTCACACGTGTTCTGTTACGGCCACAGAGTATTTACTAAATATCCAGAAGAGATACCAGACTATTTC
AAACAAGCATTTCCTGAAGGCCTGTCATGGGAAAGGTCGTTGGAGTTCGAAGATGGTGGGTCCGCTTCAG
TCAGTGCGCATATAAGCCTTAGAGGAAACACCTTCTACCACAAATCCAAATTTACTGGGGTTAACTTTCC
TGCCGATGGTCCTATCATGCAAAACCAAAGTGTTGATTGGGAGCCATCAACCGAGAAAATTACTGCCAGC
GACGGAGTTCTGAAGGGTGATGTTACGATGTACCTAAAACTTGAAGGAGGCGGCAATCACAAATGCCAAA
TGAAGACTACTTACAAGGCGGCAAAAGAGATTCTTGAAATGCCAGGAGACCATTACATCGGCCATCGCCT
CGTCAGGAAAACCGAAGGCAACATTACTGAGCAGGTAGAAGATGCAGTAGCTCATAGCTAAGCGGCCGCG
ACTCTAGATCATAATCAGCCATACCACATA
