>Addgene plasmid #57862 | mKO2-CENPB-N-22 | addgene partial sequence | sequence record 101007 | mKO2-R 5'-CCTGTGCCTTCACCTTCAAT-3'
TAGTACCTCATCTTCATCTCTGGTTTAATCACACTCACCATGGTGGCGACCGGTGGATCCCGGGCCCGCG
GTACCGTCGACTGCAGAATTCGAAGCTTGAGCTCGAGAGTGCTCCCGCCACTGCCCTCCGAGGGCACCGC
GGCCGGACTGGCAGGCGCCGCCGGGGTGCGGGGGGCAGCGTTTCGCGCGCGGGCGCGGGCCACGCCGCTG
CAGGACACCACGCCGTGGCGCCGGCGGAAGCGGTCCAGCCAGCCGTTGGAGGCGGTGAAGTCGTCCATGC
CCAGCTCCTCGGCTATGCGCAGCGCCTTCTCCTTGAGGATGATGCCCTTGACCGGCAGGCCGGCGGCGCG
GATCTGCTGGAACCAGGCGATGAGCAAGCCCTCGAGCTTGTCGTAGGGAGACAGCTTGTTGGTCTTGCGG
CAGGTGGAGGCCACCCCGTACTTGCGCTCCGACGCCAGGATGGCGCGCTTGTTCTTCAGGATCGTGCTCA
GCGTGGACGGCGGGATGTTGAAGCGCCGCGCGATCTCGCCCTTGCGTAGGTCCGGGTTCTCCTCCACCTC
CTGGATGATCCGCGACTTCTCCCGGAACGTCAGCTGCCGCCGCTTGGGGCCCATGGTGGCTAGCGGATCT
GACGGTTCACTAAACCAGCTCTGCTTATATAGACCTCCCACCGTACACGCCTACCGCCCATTTGCGTCAA
TGGGGCGGAGTTGTTACGACATTTTGGAAAGTCCCGTTGATTTTGGTGCCAAAACAAACTCCCATTGACG
TCAATGGGGTGGAGACTTGGAAATCCCCGTGAGTCAAACCGCTATCCACGCCCATTGATGTACTGCCAAA
ACCGCATCACCATGGTAATAGCGATGACTAATACGTA
