[The description below was written by a language model from this plasmid's Addgene catalogue record.]
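Description:
mKO2-CENPB-N-22 is a mammalian expression plasmid built on the mKO2-N1 backbone (about 4.75 kb without the insert), an N1-style fusion vector in which a gene of interest is placed upstream of the fluorescent protein coding sequence. It is maintained in E. coli as a high-copy plasmid under kanamycin selection, and it carries a neomycin resistance marker so that transfected mammalian cells can be selected with G418. The record does not include a feature table, so the origins of replication and the exact polyadenylation elements are not itemised. The listed SV40pA reverse sequencing primer does suggest an SV40 polyadenylation signal downstream of the fusion.

The payload is a fragment of human CENPB (centromere protein B) covering amino acids 1–169, which the record identifies as the DNA binding domain. It is expressed from the CMV promoter and fused at its C terminus to mKO2, a monomeric orange fluorescent protein with recorded excitation and emission maxima of 551 and 565 nm. The "22" in the name probably denotes the length of the linker between the two parts, but the record does not say so. Because this domain of CENPB binds centromeric DNA, the fusion is directed to the nucleus and concentrates at centromeres, without requiring the rest of the protein.

The stated purpose is as a localization marker for the nucleus and centromeres. It is typically used to label these structures by fluorescence microscopy in transfected mammalian cells, in the orange channel and potentially alongside spectrally distinct fluorescent proteins.
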