Addgene plasmid #57862: mKO2-CENPB-N-22
Purpose: Localization: Nucleus/Centromeres, Excitation: 551, Emission: 565
Depositing lab: Michael Davidson. Depositing organization: Florida State University, Tallahassee.
Backbone
  Vector backbone: mKO2-N1
  Backbone size w/o insert (bp): 4750
  Vector type: Mammalian Expression
  Selectable markers: Neomycin (select with G418)
Growth in bacteria
  Bacterial resistance: Kanamycin, 50 μg/mL
  Growth temperature: 37°C
  Growth strain: DH5alpha
  Copy number: High Copy
Gene/Insert
  Gene/Insert name: CENPB (alt name: NM_001810.5)
  Species: H. sapiens (human)
  Mutation: aa 1-169 of CENPB (DNA Binding Domain)
  Entrez Gene: CENPB
  Promoter: CMV
  Tag / fusion protein: mKO2 (C terminal on backbone)
  Cloning method: Unknown
  Sequencing primers: 5′ CMV-F; 3′ SV40pA-R
Terms and licenses: Academic/Nonprofit Terms; Industry Terms: Not Available to Industry
Depositor comments: . Excitation = 551; Emission = 565
How to cite: mKO2-CENPB-N-22 was a gift from Michael Davidson (Addgene plasmid # 57862 ; http://n2t.net/addgene:57862 ; RRID:Addgene_57862)
